>Addgene plasmid #210637 | MIGR1_FLAG_TAL1-short_GFP | addgene full sequence | sequence record 417958 | Addgene NGS Result
GACAGTTACCAATGCTTAATCAGTGAGGCACCTATCTCAGCGATCTGTCTATTTCGTTCATCCATAGTTG
CCTGACTCCCCGTCGTGTAGATAACTACGATACGGGAGGGCTTACCATCTGGCCCCAGTGCTGCAATGAT
ACCGCGAGACCCACGCTCACCGGCTCCAGATTTATCAGCAATAAACCAGCCAGCCGGAAGGGCCGAGCGC
AGAAGTGGTCCTGCAACTTTATCCGCCTCCATCCAGTCTATTAATTGTTGCCGGGAAGCTAGAGTAAGTA
GTTCGCCAGTTAATAGTTTGCGCAACGTTGTTGCCATTGCTACAGGCATCGTGGTGTCACGCTCGTCGTT
TGGTATGGCTTCATTCAGCTCCGGTTCCCAACGATCAAGGCGAGTTACATGATCCCCCATGTTGTGCAAA
AAAGCGGTTAGCTCCTTCGGTCCTCCGATCGTTGTCAGAAGTAAGTTGGCCGCAGTGTTATCACTCATGG
TTATGGCAGCACTGCATAATTCTCTTACTGTCATGCCATCCGTAAGATGCTTTTCTGTGACTGGTGAGTA
CTCAACCAAGTCATTCTGAGAATAGTGTATGCGGCGACCGAGTTGCTCTTGCCCGGCGTCAATACGGGAT
AATACCGCGCCACATAGCAGAACTTTAAAAGTGCTCATCATTGGAAAACGTTCTTCGGGGCGAAAACTCT
CAAGGATCTTACCGCTGTTGAGATCCAGTTCGATGTAACCCACTCGTGCACCCAACTGATCTTCAGCATC
TTTTACTTTCACCAGCGTTTCTGGGTGAGCAAAAACAGGAAGGCAAAATGCCGCAAAAAAGGGAATAAGG
GCGACACGGAAATGTTGAATACTCATACTCTTCCTTTTTCAATATTATTGAAGCATTTATCAGGGTTATT
GTCTCATGAGCGGATACATATTTGAATGTATTTAGAAAAATAAACAAATAGGGGTTCCGCGCACATTTCC
CCGAAAAGTGCCACCTGACGTCTAAGAAACCATTATTATCATGACATTAACCTATAAAAATAGGCGTATC
ACGAGGCCCTTTCGTCTCGCGCGTTTCGGTGATGACGGTGAAAACCTCTGACACATGCAGCTCCCGGAGA
CGGTCACAGCTTGTCTGTAAGCGGATGCCGGGAGCAGACAAGCCCGTCAGGGCGCGTCAGCGGGTGTTGG
CGGGTGTCGGGGCTGGCTTAACTATGCGGCATCAGAGCAGATTGTACTGAGAGTGCACCATATGCGGTGT
GAAATACCGCACAGATGCGTAAGGAGAAAATACCGCATCAGGCGCCATTCGCCATTCAGGCTGCGCAACT
GTTGGGAAGGGCGATCGGTGCGGGCCTCTTCGCTATTACGCCAGCTGGCGAAAGGGGGATGTGCTGCAAG
GCGATTAAGTTGGGTAACGCCAGGGTTTTCCCAGTCACGACGTTGTAAAACGACGGCGCAAGGAATGGTG
CATGCAAGGAGATGGCGCCCAACAGTCCCCCGGCCACGGGGCCTGCCACCATACCCACGCCGAAACAAGC
GCTCATGAGCCCGAAGTGGCGAGCCCGATCTTCCCCATCGGTGATGTCGGCGATATAGGCGCCAGCAACC
GCACCTGTGGCGCCGGTGATGCCGGCCACGATGCGTCCGGCGTAGAGGCGATTAGTCCAATTTGTTAAAG
ACAGGATATCAGTGGTCCAGGCTCTAGTTTTGACTCAACAATATCACCAGCTGAAGCCTATAGAGTACGA
GCCATAGATAAAATAAAAGATTTTATTTAGTCTCCAGAAAAAGGGGGGAATGAAAGACCCCACCTGTAGG
TTTGGCAAGCTAGCTTAAGTAACGCCATTTTGCAAGGCATGGAAAATACATAACTGAGAATAGAGAAGTT
CAGATCAAGGTTAGGAACAGAGAGACAGCAGAATATGGGCCAAACAGGATATCTGTGGTAAGCAGTTCCT
GCCCCGGCTCAGGGCCAAGAACAGATGGTCCCCAGATGCGGTCCCGCCCTCAGCAGTTTCTAGAGAACCA
TCAGATGTTTCCAGGGTGCCCCAAGGACCTGAAATGACCCTGTGCCTTATTTGAACTAACCAATCAGTTC
GCTTCTCGCTTCTGTTCGCGCGCTTCTGCTCCCCGAGCTCAATAAAAGAGCCCACAACCCCTCACTCGGC
GCGCCAGTCCTCCGATAGACTGCGTCGCCCGGGTACCCGTATTCCCAATAAAGCCTCTTGCTGTTTGCAT
CCGAATCGTGGACTCGCTGATCCTTGGGAGGGTCTCCTCAGATTGATTGACTGCCCACCTCGGGGGTCTT
TCATTTGGAGGTTCCACCGAGATTTGGAGACCCCTGCCCAGGGACCACCGACCCCCCCGCCGGGAGGTAA
GCTGGCCAGCGGTCGTTTCGTGTCTGTCTCTGTCTTTGTGCGTGTTTGTGCCGGCATCTAATGTTTGCGC
CTGCGTCTGTACTAGTTAGCTAACTAGCTCTGTATCTGGCGGACCCGTGGTGGAACTGACGAGTTCTGAA
CACCCGGCCGCAACCCTGGGAGACGTCCCAGGGACTTTGGGGGCCGTTTTTGTGGCCCGACCTGAGGAAG
GGAGTCGATGTGGAATCCGACCCCGTCAGGATATGTGGTTCTGGTAGGAGACGAGAACCTAAAACAGTTC
CCGCCTCCGTCTGAATTTTTGCTTTCGGTTTGGAACCGAAGCCGCGCGTCTTGTCTGCTGCAGCGCTGCA
GCATCGTTCTGTGTTGTCTCTGTCTGACTGTGTTTCTGTATTTGTCTGAAAATTAGGGCCAGACTGTTAC
CACTCCCTTAAGTTTGACCTTAGGTCACTGGAAAGATGTCGAGCGGATCGCTCACAACCAGTCGGTAGAT
GTCAAGAAGAGACGTTGGGTTACCTTCTGCTCTGCAGAATGGCCAACCTTTAACGTCGGATGGCCGCGAG
ACGGCACCTTTAACCGAGACCTCATCACCCAGGTTAAGATCAAGGTCTTTTCACCTGGCCCGCATGGACA
CCCAGACCAGGTCCCCTACATCGTGACCTGGGAAGCCTTGGCTTTTGACCCCCCTCCCTGGGTCAAGCCC
TTTGTACACCCTAAGCCTCCGCCTCCTCTTCCTCCATCCGCCCCGTCTCTCCCCCTTGAACCTCCTCGTT
CGACCCCGCCTCGATCCTCCCTTTATCCAGCCCTCACTCCTTCTCTAGGCGCCGGAATTAGCCACCATGG
ATTACAAGGATGACGACGATAAGTTCACCACCAACAATCGAGTGAAGAGGAGACCTTCCCCCTATGAGAT
GGAGATTACTGATGGTCCCCACACCAAAGTTGTGCGGCGTATCTTCACCAACAGCCGGGAGCGATGGCGG
CAGCAGAATGTGAACGGGGCCTTTGCCGAGCTCCGCAAGCTGATCCCCACACATCCCCCGGACAAGAAGC
TCAGCAAGAATGAGATCCTCCGCCTGGCCATGAAGTATATCAACTTCTTGGCCAAGCTGCTCAATGACCA
GGAGGAGGAGGGCACCCAGCGGGCCAAGACTGGCAAGGACCCTGTGGTGGGGGCTGGTGGGGGTGGAGGT
GGGGGAGGGGGCGGCGCGCCCCCAGATGACCTCCTGCAAGACGTGCTTTCCCCCAACTCCAGCTGCGGCA
GCTCCCTGGATGGGGCAGCCAGCCCGGACAGCTACACGGAGGAGCCCGCGCCCAAGCACACGGCCCGCAG
CCTCCATCCTGCCATGCTGCCTGCCGCCGATGGAGCCGGCCCTCGGTGACCGCCCCCCCCCCCCTAACGT
TACTGGCCGAAGCCGCTTGGAATAAGGCCGGTGTGCGTTTGTCTATATGTTATTTTCCACCATATTGCCG
TCTTTTGGCAATGTGAGGGCCCGGAAACCTGGCCCTGTCTTCTTGACGAGCATTCCTAGGGGTCTTTCCC
CTCTCGCCAAAGGAATGCAAGGTCTGTTGAATGTCGTGAAGGAAGCAGTTCCTCTGGAAGCTTCTTGAAG
ACAAACAACGTCTGTAGCGACCCTTTGCAGGCAGCGGAACCCCCCACCTGGCGACAGGTGCCTCTGCGGC
CAAAAGCCACGTGTATAAGATACACCTGCAAAGGCGGCACAACCCCAGTGCCACGTTGTGAGTTGGATAG
TTGTGGAAAGAGTCAAATGGCTCTCCTCAAGCGTATTCAACAAGGGGCTGAAGGATGCCCAGAAGGTACC
CCATTGTATGGGATCTGATCTGGGGCCTCGGTGCACATGCTTTACATGTGTTTAGTCGAGGTTAAAAAAA
CGTCTAGGCCCCCCGAACCACGGGGACGTGGTTTTCCTTTGAAAAACACGATGATAATATGGCCACAACC
ATGGTGAGCAAGGGCGAGGAGCTGTTCACCGGGGTGGTGCCCATCCTGGTCGAGCTGGACGGCGACGTAA
ACGGCCACAAGTTCAGCGTGTCTGGCGAGGGCGAGGGCGATGCCACCTACGGCAAGCTGACCCTGAAGTT
CATCTGCACCACCGGCAAGCTGCCCGTGCCCTGGCCCACCCTCGTGACCACCCTGACCTACGGCGTGCAG
TGCTTCAGCCGCTACCCCGACCACATGAAGCAGCACGACTTCTTCAAGTCCGCCATGCCCGAAGGCTACG
TCCAGGAGCGCACCATCTTCTTCAAGGACGACGGCAACTACAAGACCCGCGCCGAGGTGAAGTTCGAGGG
CGACACCCTGGTGAACCGCATCGAGCTGAAGGGCATCGACTTCAAGGAGGACGGCAACATCCTGGGGCAC
AAGCTGGAGTACAACTACAACAGCCACAACGTCTATATCATGGCCGACAAGCAGAAGAACGGCATCAAGG
CGAACTTCAAGATCCGCCACAACATCGAGGACGGCAGCGTGCAGCTCGCCGACCACTACCAGCAGAACAC
CCCCATCGGCGACGGCCCCGTGCTGCTGCCCGACAACCACTACCTGAGCACCCAGTCCGCCCTGAGCAAA
GACCCCAACGAGAAGCGCGATCACATGGTCCTGCTGGAGTTCGTGACCGCCGCCGGGATCACTCTCGGCA
TGGACGAGCTGTACAAGTAATGAATTAATTAAGAATTATCAAGCTTATCGATACCGTCGACCTGCAGCCA
AGCTTATCGATAAAATAAAAGATTTTATTTAGTCTCCAGAAAAAGGGGGGAATGAAAGACCCCACCTGTA
GGTTTGGCAAGCTAGCTTAAGTAACGCCATTTTGCAAGGCATGGAAAATACATAACTGAGAATAGAGAAG
TTCAGATCAAGGTTAGGAACAGAGAGACAGCAGAATATGGGCCAAACAGGATATCTGTGGTAAGCAGTTC
CTGCCCCGGCTCAGGGCCAAGAACAGATGGTCCCCAGATGCGGTCCCGCCCTCAGCAGTTTCTAGAGAAC
CATCAGATGTTTCCAGGGTGCCCCAAGGACCTGAAATGACCCTGTGCCTTATTTGAACTAACCAATCAGT
TCGCTTCTCGCTTCTGTTCGCGCGCTTCTGCTCCCCGAGCTCAATAAAAGAGCCCACAACCCCTCACTCG
GCGCGCCAGTCCTCCGATAGACTGCGTCGCCCGGGTACCCGTGTATCCAATAAACCCTCTTGCAGTTGCA
TCCGACTTGTGGTCTCGCTGTTCCTTGGGAGGGTCTCCTCTGAGTGATTGACTACCCGTCAGCGGGGGTC
TTTCATGGGTAACAGTTTCTTGAAGTTGGAGAACAACATTCTGAGGGTAGGAGTCGAATATTAAGTAATC
CTGACTCAATTAGCCACTGTTTTGAATCCACATACTCCAATACTCCTGAAATAGTTCATTATGGACAGCG
CAGAAAGAGCTGGGGAGAATTGTGAAATTGTTATCCGCTCACAATTCCACACAACATACGAGCCGGAAGC
ATAAAGTGTAAAGCCTGGGGTGCCTAATGAGTGAGCTAACTCACATTAATTGCGTTGCGCTCACTGCCCG
CTTTCCAGTCGGGAAACCTGTCGTGCCAGCTGCATTAATGAATCGGCCAACGCGCGGGGAGAGGCGGTTT
GCGTATTGGGCGCTCTTCCGCTTCCTCGCTCACTGACTCGCTGCGCTCGGTCGTTCGGCTGCGGCGAGCG
GTATCAGCTCACTCAAAGGCGGTAATACGGTTATCCACAGAATCAGGGGATAACGCAGGAAAGAACATGT
GAGCAAAAGGCCAGCAAAAGGCCAGGAACCGTAAAAAGGCCGCGTTGCTGGCGTTTTTCCATAGGCTCCG
CCCCCCTGACGAGCATCACAAAAATCGACGCTCAAGTCAGAGGTGGCGAAACCCGACAGGACTATAAAGA
TACCAGGCGTTTCCCCCTGGAAGCTCCCTCGTGCGCTCTCCTGTTCCGACCCTGCCGCTTACCGGATACC
TGTCCGCCTTTCTCCCTTCGGGAAGCGTGGCGCTTTCTCATAGCTCACGCTGTAGGTATCTCAGTTCGGT
GTAGGTCGTTCGCTCCAAGCTGGGCTGTGTGCACGAACCCCCCGTTCAGCCCGACCGCTGCGCCTTATCC
GGTAACTATCGTCTTGAGTCCAACCCGGTAAGACACGACTTATCGCCACTGGCAGCAGCCACTGGTAACA
GGATTAGCAGAGCGAGGTATGTAGGCGGTGCTACAGAGTTCTTGAAGTGGTGGCCTAACTACGGCTACAC
TAGAAGAACAGTATTTGGTATCTGCGCTCTGCTGAAGCCAGTTACCTTCGGAAAAAGAGTTGGTAGCTCT
TGATCCGGCAAACAAACCACCGCTGGTAGCGGTGGTTTTTTTGTTTGCAAGCAGCAGATTACGCGCAGAA
AAAAAGGATCTCAAGAAGATCCTTTGATCTTTTCTACGGGGTCTGACGCTCAGTGGAACGAAAACTCACG
TTAAGGGATTTTGGTCATGAGATTATCAAAAAGGATCTTCACCTAGATCCTTTTAAATTAAAAATGAAGT
TTTAAATCAATCTAAAGTATATATGAGTAAACTTGGTCT
Features (pLannotate 1.2.2; 21 found; start..end, strand, type, name):
      6..866     -  CDS            AmpR: β-lactamase; bla; confers resistance to ampicillin, carbenicillin, and related antibiotics
    867..971     -  promoter       AmpR promoter: bla
   1066..1101    +  CDS            rop (fragment): Rop protein, which maintains plasmids at low copy number; rop
   1203..1302    +  misc_feature   bom (fragment): basis of mobility region from pBR322
   1308..1457    -  CDS            lacZα (fragment): LacZα fragment of β-galactosidase; lacZ fragment
   1457..1658    -  CDS            TcR (fragment): tetracycline efflux protein; tet; confers resistance to tetracycline
   1659..1757    +  CDS            env (fragment): murine leukemia virus gPr80 envelope polyprotein precursor; env; proteolytically cleaved into gp70SU and p15TM subunits
   1799..2315    +  LTR            5' LTR: 5' long terminal repeat from murine embryonic stem cell virus
   2379..2720    +  misc_feature   MESV Ψ: packaging signal of murine embryonic stem cell virus
   2787..3203    +  CDS            gag (truncated): truncated Moloney murine leukemia virus (MMLV) gag gene lacking the start codon
   3220..3243    +  CDS            3xFLAG (fragment): three tandem FLAG® epitope tags
   3244..3756    +  CDS            TAL1 (fragment): TAL1_HUMAN - Also known as BHLHA17, SCL, TCL5. Experimental evidence at protein level: Swiss-Prot protein existence level 1. Implicated in the genesis of hemopoietic malignancies. It may play an important role in hemopoietic differentiation. Serves as a positive regulator of erythroid differentiation (By similarity). From Homo sapiens (Human).
   3865..4327    +  misc_feature   IRES: internal ribosome entry site (IRES) of the encephalomyocarditis virus (EMCV)
   4341..5060    +  CDS            EGFP: the original enhanced GFP (Yang et al., 1996) mammalian codon-optimized
   5077..5103    +  misc_feature   MCS (fragment): pBluescript multiple cloning site
   5162..5676    +  LTR            3' LTR: 3' long terminal repeat from murine embryonic stem cell virus
   5838..5854    -  protein_bind   lac operator: The lac repressor binds to the lac operator to inhibit transcription in E. coli. This inhibition can be relieved by adding lactose or isopropyl-β-D-thiogalactopyranoside (IPTG). lac repressor encoded by lacI
   5862..5892    -  promoter       lac promoter: promoter for the E. coli lac operon
   5907..5928    -  protein_bind   CAP binding site: CAP binding activates transcription in the presence of cAMP. E. coli catabolite activator protein
   5941..6033    -  CDS            lacI (fragment): lac repressor; lacI; The lac repressor binds to the lac operator to inhibit transcription in E. coli. This inhibition can be relieved by adding lactose or isopropyl-β-D-thiogalactopyranoside (IPTG).
   6216..6804    -  rep_origin     ori: high-copy-number ColE1/pMB1/pBR322/pUC origin of replication
