[The description below was written by a language model from this plasmid's Addgene catalogue record and pLannotate feature annotations shown in this document.]
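Description:
MIGR1_FLAG_TAL1-short_GFP is a gammaretroviral expression plasmid built on the MIGR1 (MSCV-IRES-GFP) backbone for overexpressing the short isoform of the human transcription factor TAL1 (also known as SCL) in mammalian cells. In bacteria it is maintained through a high-copy ColE1/pUC-type origin and selected with ampicillin via the β-lactamase gene. The remaining bacterial annotations (fragments of rop, bom, lacZα, TcR and lacI, and the lac promoter/operator) are non-functional remnants of the cloning vectors from which the backbone was derived.

The retroviral cassette is flanked by 5' and 3' long terminal repeats of murine embryonic stem cell virus type. It carries the Ψ packaging signal and a truncated gag segment lacking its start codon, which together promote efficient encapsidation of the genomic RNA when the viral proteins are supplied in trans by packaging cells. No separate internal promoter is annotated, so transcription is presumably driven by the 5' LTR. Downstream of the packaging region sits a short FLAG epitope sequence (annotated as a fragment of 3xFLAG, long enough for about one copy), followed directly by a 513-nt TAL1 coding segment. That segment matches only part of the full-length protein, as expected for the short isoform. The insert was cloned between BglII and EcoRI sites, both of which were destroyed. An EMCV IRES then allows translation of EGFP from the same bicistronic transcript, so green fluorescence marks transduced cells and serves as the only mammalian selectable marker, for example for sorting.

The stated purpose is overexpression of TAL1-short, and the associated study compared the roles of TAL1 isoforms in hematopoiesis and cell growth.
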