Addgene plasmid #210637: MIGR1_FLAG_TAL1-short_GFP
Purpose: Overexpression of TAL1-short
Depositing lab: Maayan Salton. Depositing organization: Hebrew University. Publication: Isoforms of the TAL1 transcription factor have different roles in hematopoiesis and cell growth. Sharma A, Mistriel-Zerbib S, Najar RA, Engal E, Bentata M, Taqatqa N, Dahan S, Cohen K, Jaffe-Herman S, Geminder O, Baker M, Nevo Y, Plaschkes I, Kay G, Drier Y, Berger M, Salton M. PLoS Biol. 2023 Jun 28;21(6):e3002175. doi: 10.1371/journal.pbio.3002175. PubMed 37379322.
Backbone
  Vector backbone: MIGR1
  Backbone manufacturer: Warren Pear, Addgene plasmid #27490
  Backbone size w/o insert (bp): 6441
  Vector type: Retroviral
  Selectable markers: GFP
Growth in bacteria
  Bacterial resistance: Ampicillin, 100 μg/mL
  Growth temperature: 37°C
  Growth strain: NEB Stable
  Copy number: High Copy
Gene/Insert
  Gene/Insert name: TAL1-short
  Species: H. sapiens (human)
  Entrez Gene: TAL1 (a.k.a. SCL, TCL5, bHLHa17, tal-1)
  Cloning method: Restriction Enzyme; 5′ cloning site BglII (destroyed during cloning); 3′ cloning site EcoR1 (destroyed during cloning)
Terms and licenses: Academic/Nonprofit Terms; Industry Terms: Not Available to Industry
How to cite: MIGR1_FLAG_TAL1-short_GFP was a gift from Maayan Salton (Addgene plasmid # 210637 ; http://n2t.net/addgene:210637 ; RRID:Addgene_210637)
