>Addgene plasmid #210637 | MIGR1_FLAG_TAL1-short_GFP | depositor partial sequence | sequence record 410515 | insert
GATTACAAGGATGACGACGATAAGTTCACCACCAACAATCGAGTGAAGAGGAGACCTTCCCCCTATGAGA
TGGAGATTACTGATGGTCCCCACACCAAAGTTGTGCGGCGTATCTTCACCAACAGCCGGGAGCGATGGCG
GCAGCAGAATGTGAACGGGGCCTTTGCCGAGCTCCGCAAGCTGATCCCCACACATCCCCCGGACAAGAAG
CTCAGCAAGAATGAGATCCTCCGCCTGGCCATGAAGTATATCAACTTCTTGGCCAAGCTGCTCAATGACC
AGGAGGAGGAGGGCACCCAGCGGGCCAAGACTGGCAAGGACCCTGTGGTGGGGGCTGGTGGGGGTGGAGG
TGGGGGAGGGGGCGGCGCGCCCCCAGATGACCTCCTGCAAGACGTGCTTTCCCCCAACTCCAGCTGCGGC
AGCTCCCTGGATGGGGCAGCCAGCCCGGACAGCTACACGGAGGAGCCCGCGCCCAAGCACACGGCCCGCA
GCCTCCATCCTGCCATGCTGCCTGCCGCCGATGGAGCCGGCCCTCGGTGA
